Addgene plasmid #138400: pBFv-U6.2
Purpose: (Empty Backbone) gRNA expression vector for Drosophila
Depositing lab: Shu Kondo. Depositing organization: National Institute of Genetics. Publication: Highly improved gene targeting by germline-specific Cas9 expression in Drosophila. Kondo S, Ueda R. Genetics. 2013 Nov;195(3):715-21. doi: 10.1534/genetics.113.156737. Epub 2013 Sep 3. PubMed 24002648.
Backbone
  Vector backbone: pBluescriptII SK (+)
  Vector type: Insect Expression
  Promoter: U6-2
  Selectable markers: vermilion
Growth in bacteria
  Bacterial resistance: Ampicillin, 100 μg/mL
  Growth temperature: 37°C
  Growth strain: DH5alpha
  Copy number: High Copy
Terms and licenses: Academic/Nonprofit Terms; Industry Terms: Not Available to Industry
How to cite: pBFv-U6.2 was a gift from Shu Kondo (Addgene plasmid # 138400 ; http://n2t.net/addgene:138400 ; RRID:Addgene_138400)
