[The description below was written by a language model from this plasmid's Addgene catalogue record and pLannotate feature annotations shown in this document.]
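Description:
pBFv-U6.2 is an empty guide RNA expression backbone for Drosophila, built on pBluescriptII SK(+) and totalling 5,627 bp. In E. coli it is maintained as a high-copy plasmid through the ColE1/pUC-type origin and selected with ampicillin via the β-lactamase gene. The pBluescript heritage also accounts for the f1 phage origin, the flanking T3 and T7 promoters, and the remnants of the lac promoter/operator, lacZα and multiple cloning site, which play no evident role in the fly application.

The functional cassette consists of the Drosophila U6-2 snRNA promoter, an RNA polymerase III promoter suited to producing short, uncapped transcripts, placed a short distance upstream of the Streptococcus pyogenes Cas9 guide RNA scaffold. The small gap between promoter and scaffold is presumably where a user-supplied target-specific spacer is inserted, although the record does not describe the cloning sites or strategy. As deposited, no spacer is present.

For transgenesis the plasmid carries a φC31 integrase attB site, allowing site-specific integration into a genomic attP landing site, and a vermilion marker. This gene encodes tryptophan oxygenase, needed for brown eye pigment synthesis, so transformants can be recognised by rescue of eye colour in a vermilion mutant background. The associated publication concerns gene targeting with germline-specific Cas9 expression, which is consistent with using this vector to make gRNA-expressing fly lines for combination with a Cas9 source.

The depositor and sequencing-derived records are the same length and show the same 16 features in the same order, differing only by a 19-nt offset in the start coordinate.
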