Features (pLannotate 1.2.2; 16 found; start..end, strand, type, name):
     20..419     +  promoter       dU6-2 promoter: RNA polymerase III promoter for Drosophila U6-2 snRNA (Das et al., 1987)
    441..516     +  misc_RNA       gRNA scaffold: guide RNA scaffold for the Streptococcus pyogenes CRISPR/Cas9 system
    601..619     -  promoter       T3 promoter: promoter for bacteriophage T3 RNA polymerase
    664..680     -  protein_bind   lac operator: The lac repressor binds to the lac operator to inhibit transcription in E. coli. This inhibition can be relieved by adding lactose or isopropyl-β-D-thiogalactopyranoside (IPTG). lac repressor encoded by lacI
    688..718     -  promoter       lac promoter: promoter for the E. coli lac operon
    733..754     -  protein_bind   CAP binding site: CAP binding activates transcription in the presence of cAMP. E. coli catabolite activator protein
    767..859     -  CDS            lacI (fragment): lac repressor; lacI; The lac repressor binds to the lac operator to inhibit transcription in E. coli. This inhibition can be relieved by adding lactose or isopropyl-β-D-thiogalactopyranoside (IPTG).
   1042..1630    -  rep_origin     ori: high-copy-number ColE1/pMB1/pBR322/pUC origin of replication
   1801..2661    -  CDS            AmpR: β-lactamase; bla; confers resistance to ampicillin, carbenicillin, and related antibiotics
   2662..2766    -  promoter       AmpR promoter: bla
   2819..3247    -  rep_origin     f1 ori (sequence partly withheld): f1 bacteriophage origin of replication; arrow indicates direction of (+) strand synthesis
   3252..3407    -  CDS            lacZα (fragment): LacZα fragment of β-galactosidase; lacZ fragment
   3415..3433    +  promoter       T7 promoter: promoter for bacteriophage T7 RNA polymerase
   3641..3710    -  protein_bind   attB: attB site for the φC31 integrase (Groth et al., 2000) phage φC31 integrase
   3910..5403    -  CDS            vermilion (fragment): tryptophan oxygenase selectable marker, required to synthesize the brown eye pigment in Drosophila
   5622..13      -  misc_feature   MCS (fragment) (across the origin): pBluescript multiple cloning site
>Addgene plasmid #138400 | pBFv-U6.2 | depositor full sequence | sequence record 267245 | pBFv-U6.2 sequence 5627 bps
GATATCGAATTCCCTGCAGGTTCGACTTGCAGCCTGAAATACGGCACGAGTAGGAAAAGCCGAGTCAAAT
GCCGAATGCAGAGTCTCATTACAGCACAATCAACTCAAGAAAAACTCGACACTTTTTTACCATTTGCACT
TAAATCCTTTTTTATTCGTTATGTATACTTTTTTTGGTCCCTAACCAAAACAAAACCAAACTCTCTTAGT
CGTGCCTCTATATTTAAAACTATCAATTTATTATAGTCAATAAATCGAACTGTGTTTTCAACAAACGAAC
AATAGGACACTTTGATTCTAAAGGAAATTTTGAAAATCTTAAGCAGAGGGTTCTTAAGACCATTTGCCAA
TTCTTATAATTCTCAACTGCTCTTTCCTGATGTTGATCATTTATATAGGTATGTTTTCCTCAATACTTCG
GGTCTTCGAGTTGAAGACCTGTTTTAGAGCTAGAAATAGCAAGTTAAAATAAGGCTAGTCCGTTATCAAC
TTGAAAAAGTGGCACCGAGTCGGTGCTTTTTTTGCGGCCGCGCATGCACTTGGCTTTCCACCGTTGGTAT
CGATTCTCTGGGACGATGAGTCGAGCTCCAGCTTTTGTTCCCTTTAGTGAGGGTTAATTGCGCGCTTGGC
GTAATCATGGTCATAGCTGTTTCCTGTGTGAAATTGTTATCCGCTCACAATTCCACACAACATACGAGCC
GGAAGCATAAAGTGTAAAGCCTGGGGTGCCTAATGAGTGAGCTAACTCACATTAATTGCGTTGCGCTCAC
TGCCCGCTTTCCAGTCGGGAAACCTGTCGTGCCAGCTGCATTAATGAATCGGCCAACGCGCGGGGAGAGG
CGGTTTGCGTATTGGGCGCTCTTCCGCTTCCTCGCTCACTGACTCGCTGCGCTCGGTCGTTCGGCTGCGG
CGAGCGGTATCAGCTCACTCAAAGGCGGTAATACGGTTATCCACAGAATCAGGGGATAACGCAGGAAAGA
ACATGTGAGCAAAAGGCCAGCAAAAGGCCAGGAACCGTAAAAAGGCCGCGTTGCTGGCGTTTTTCCATAG
GCTCCGCCCCCCTGACGAGCATCACAAAAATCGACGCTCAAGTCAGAGGTGGCGAAACCCGACAGGACTA
TAAAGATACCAGGCGTTTCCCCCTGGAAGCTCCCTCGTGCGCTCTCCTGTTCCGACCCTGCCGCTTACCG
GATACCTGTCCGCCTTTCTCCCTTCGGGAAGCGTGGCGCTTTCTCATAGCTCACGCTGTAGGTATCTCAG
TTCGGTGTAGGTCGTTCGCTCCAAGCTGGGCTGTGTGCACGAACCCCCCGTTCAGCCCGACCGCTGCGCC
TTATCCGGTAACTATCGTCTTGAGTCCAACCCGGTAAGACACGACTTATCGCCACTGGCAGCAGCCACTG
GTAACAGGATTAGCAGAGCGAGGTATGTAGGCGGTGCTACAGAGTTCTTGAAGTGGTGGCCTAACTACGG
CTACACTAGAAGGACAGTATTTGGTATCTGCGCTCTGCTGAAGCCAGTTACCTTCGGAAAAAGAGTTGGT
AGCTCTTGATCCGGCAAACAAACCACCGCTGGTAGCGGTGGTTTTTTTGTTTGCAAGCAGCAGATTACGC
GCAGAAAAAAAGGATCTCAAGAAGATCCTTTGATCTTTTCTACGGGGTCTGACGCTCAGTGGAACGAAAA
CTCACGTTAAGGGATTTTGGTCATGAGATTATCAAAAAGGATCTTCACCTAGATCCTTTTAAATTAAAAA
TGAAGTTTTAAATCAATCTAAAGTATATATGAGTAAACTTGGTCTGACAGTTACCAATGCTTAATCAGTG
AGGCACCTATCTCAGCGATCTGTCTATTTCGTTCATCCATAGTTGCCTGACTCCCCGTCGTGTAGATAAC
TACGATACGGGAGGGCTTACCATCTGGCCCCAGTGCTGCAATGATACCGCGAGACCCACGCTCACCGGCT
CCAGATTTATCAGCAATAAACCAGCCAGCCGGAAGGGCCGAGCGCAGAAGTGGTCCTGCAACTTTATCCG
CCTCCATCCAGTCTATTAATTGTTGCCGGGAAGCTAGAGTAAGTAGTTCGCCAGTTAATAGTTTGCGCAA
CGTTGTTGCCATTGCTACAGGCATCGTGGTGTCACGCTCGTCGTTTGGTATGGCTTCATTCAGCTCCGGT
TCCCAACGATCAAGGCGAGTTACATGATCCCCCATGTTGTGCAAAAAAGCGGTTAGCTCCTTCGGTCCTC
CGATCGTTGTCAGAAGTAAGTTGGCCGCAGTGTTATCACTCATGGTTATGGCAGCACTGCATAATTCTCT
TACTGTCATGCCATCCGTAAGATGCTTTTCTGTGACTGGTGAGTACTCAACCAAGTCATTCTGAGAATAG
TGTATGCGGCGACCGAGTTGCTCTTGCCCGGCGTCAATACGGGATAATACCGCGCCACATAGCAGAACTT
TAAAAGTGCTCATCATTGGAAAACGTTCTTCGGGGCGAAAACTCTCAAGGATCTTACCGCTGTTGAGATC
CAGTTCGATGTAACCCACTCGTGCACCCAACTGATCTTCAGCATCTTTTACTTTCACCAGCGTTTCTGGG
TGAGCAAAAACAGGAAGGCAAAATGCCGCAAAAAAGGGAATAAGGGCGACACGGAAATGTTGAATACTCA
TACTCTTCCTTTTTCAATATTATTGAAGCATTTATCAGGGTTATTGTCTCATGAGCGGATACATATTTGA
ATGTATTTAGAAAAATAAACAAATAGGGGTTCCGCGCACATTTCCCCGAAAAGTGCCACCTAAATTGTAA
GCGTTAATATTTTGTTAAAATTCGCGTTAAATTTTTGTTAAATCAGCTCATTTTTTAACCAATAGGCCGA
AATCGGCAAAATCCCTTATAAATCAAAAGAATAGACCGAGATAGGGT
[37 nt withheld, positions 2918-2954]
AAAGAACGTGGACTCCAACGTCAAAGG
[49 nt withheld, positions 2982-3030]
T
[91 nt withheld, positions 3032-3122]
G
[124 nt withheld, positions 3124-3247]
CCCATTCGCCATTCAGGCTGCGCAACTGTTGGGAAGGGCGATCGGTGCGGGCCTCTTCGCTATTACGCCA
GCTGGCGAAAGGGGGATGTGCTGCAAGGCGATTAAGTTGGGTAACGCCAGGGTTTTCCCAGTCACGACGT
TGTAAAACGACGGCCAGTGAGCGCGCGTAATACGACTCACTATAGGGCGAATTGGGTACCTCGACATGCC
CGCCGTGACCGTCGAGAACCCGCTGACGCTGCCCCGCGTATCCGCACCCGCCGACGCCGTCGCACGTCCC
GTGCTCACCGTGACCACCGCGCCCAGCGGTTTCGAGGGCGAGGGCTTCCCGGTGCGCCGCGCGTTCGCCG
GGATCAACTACCGCCACCTCGACCCGTTCATCATGATGGACCAGATGGGTGAGGTGGAGTACGCGCCCGG
GGAGCCCAAGGGCACGCCCTGGCACCCGCACCGCGGCTTCGAGACCGTGACCTACATCGTCGACAAGCTT
GGATTTATTTTGTTATGTTATATGTATTATATGTCAGACATAAAGAAAAGGAACACATCAAATGTGATAA
CAAAGACTAAACAAGTAATTTTATTACACCAAAACGACAAAACAGTAGGCAGAACAAACAACGCATAGCC
AAACATTGACGAATTGGATACCCTGCCGATTGTCAGACACTTTTGTTGATCAGTTTCTTGCGAATGGTCT
CGTCCAGCGGTGGAATCGCCTCGCGGGGAATCAGAAAAGTGGACAGATTGAACAGATCCAGAAACACCTT
GTACCGATCACTGAAACCAAAAAAAAACAAAGGGAGAACAGTTTGAGTTCATTGATCCCCGATATAATCA
CATCTGCGATGATCACCTGAGAGTGGAGCGCAGATATTGATATCCAGACGAGCCACCAGTGCCCAACTGT
TGGGATCCAATCATGCGTTGCACCATGATCACGTGATTGTCTGCGGCGGGAATAGAAAGTATTTGGTTAG
GAAAACCAGTCTTAAACATAAGATATATTTATAAAAGAGTATCAAAGAATGCAATACTTACATCTCCACT
TGGTTATTAACGAGTCGATGTCCATGAGCAGGGTGAGCAACTGGTGTGGTTGGCTGAACCTGGGTTCATC
CCTATAGAAGGTGATCATGATGGCTCCCTGAAGGGCACGATGGCTAAACCGGCGATCCCCACGACGCACC
AGTGCATCGTGCACTGCCGGATCAAAGATGGAGCGATACACCTCGCGTCGCTTCTCAATGTCCATGAGGC
GGTAGTTTTTCGCCTTCTCCACGGGCTCCTCCATGGCGCTCTGTACCTGCGCCTCCAGGAATCGATCGAC
GCTCTCCTGAAACTTGGCCCAGAAGTTGAAGCCACTCTCCTCCAGTCCGGGCGTCCTCTCCAGCCATCGC
TGCACTAGCTCCAGTAGCGAGGGATCTTTCTCCGAGTTGCGAATCGAGTTCCGCGCCTCCTCGTCGCTAA
AGACATCCGAGTACTTCTGGTTGTATCTCACCCGCTGCTCTGTCAGAACTCCCAGCTTGTTCTCGATCAA
ACGGAACTGCAGCGACTGAAAACCAGATGCGGGTGCCAGGTACTTGCGGAAGTCCATGAAGTCTAGCGGG
GTCATGGTCTCCAGAATGGGCACTTGGTCCACCAGGAGCTGTACAAAGGAAGTTATAAACGGATTTTGGT
AAGAGATTCAGAAAGCACTCACTTTTAGAATCAGAACCACTCGGTTCAGTCGCTTGACAATCTCCAGCGT
CTTGGTTTCATCGATGACCTCTGCATCCAACATGTCTCGTATGGAGTCGAACTCAAAGATGATCTGCTTG
AACCAAAGCTCGTAGGCTGTGGCGAAGGTACTTAAATGCCATTGAGTGTTGTCATCAAAGTTGTAAACCT
ACTCACCCTGGTGCGTGATGATGAACAGATGCTCATCGTGCACGGGTCGCTTGTCCTCCTCGGACAGCAT
ACACTGGGCATCCAGCAGTTTGTCCAGCATCAGATACTCTCCATAGATTTTGCCCACTTCCGTGGTTAAT
GGCACCGCCGAATCATCGTGATCGTTTCTGTATGGGTTTGAATTGAATCGCAGAACTGAAGATCGATTGG
CATTCCTGGACAGCACGTGCTGGTGCTCACCCGTTTCCTGCATAGGGACAGCTCATGGTGCACAGCTCAG
ATCAGATCGTGACTCCTCGAGCGGCGGATGCTGGCGAACTGATCTCCGCCAGCGGACCGGAGATGAGACC
CCAGCGAACCGATAACAGAGCGAGAGAGCTCCAGTTCCGACTGATTGCACAGTCGGTGATCTGGGCGATG
GGCACTGCCAGATAGGCTGGGAATTATCAATCACTTGAGGTGAAAGTGCGGCGCACACAAATCCAAGCTT
