Features (pLannotate 1.2.2; 16 found; start..end, strand, type, name):
      1..400     +  promoter       dU6-2 promoter: RNA polymerase III promoter for Drosophila U6-2 snRNA (Das et al., 1987)
    422..497     +  misc_RNA       gRNA scaffold: guide RNA scaffold for the Streptococcus pyogenes CRISPR/Cas9 system
    582..600     -  promoter       T3 promoter: promoter for bacteriophage T3 RNA polymerase
    645..661     -  protein_bind   lac operator: The lac repressor binds to the lac operator to inhibit transcription in E. coli. This inhibition can be relieved by adding lactose or isopropyl-β-D-thiogalactopyranoside (IPTG). lac repressor encoded by lacI
    669..699     -  promoter       lac promoter: promoter for the E. coli lac operon
    714..735     -  protein_bind   CAP binding site: CAP binding activates transcription in the presence of cAMP. E. coli catabolite activator protein
    748..840     -  CDS            lacI (fragment): lac repressor; lacI; The lac repressor binds to the lac operator to inhibit transcription in E. coli. This inhibition can be relieved by adding lactose or isopropyl-β-D-thiogalactopyranoside (IPTG).
   1023..1611    -  rep_origin     ori: high-copy-number ColE1/pMB1/pBR322/pUC origin of replication
   1782..2642    -  CDS            AmpR: β-lactamase; bla; confers resistance to ampicillin, carbenicillin, and related antibiotics
   2643..2747    -  promoter       AmpR promoter: bla
   2800..3228    -  rep_origin     f1 ori (sequence partly withheld): f1 bacteriophage origin of replication; arrow indicates direction of (+) strand synthesis
   3233..3388    -  CDS            lacZα (fragment): LacZα fragment of β-galactosidase; lacZ fragment
   3396..3414    +  promoter       T7 promoter: promoter for bacteriophage T7 RNA polymerase
   3622..3691    -  protein_bind   attB: attB site for the φC31 integrase (Groth et al., 2000) phage φC31 integrase
   3891..5384    -  CDS            vermilion (fragment): tryptophan oxygenase selectable marker, required to synthesize the brown eye pigment in Drosophila
   5603..5621    -  misc_feature   MCS (fragment): pBluescript multiple cloning site
>Addgene plasmid #138400 | pBFv-U6.2 | addgene full sequence | sequence record 275229 | Addgene NGS Result
GTTCGACTTGCAGCCTGAAATACGGCACGAGTAGGAAAAGCCGAGTCAAATGCCGAATGCAGAGTCTCAT
TACAGCACAATCAACTCAAGAAAAACTCGACACTTTTTTACCATTTGCACTTAAATCCTTTTTTATTCGT
TATGTATACTTTTTTTGGTCCCTAACCAAAACAAAACCAAACTCTCTTAGTCGTGCCTCTATATTTAAAA
CTATCAATTTATTATAGTCAATAAATCGAACTGTGTTTTCAACAAACGAACAATAGGACACTTTGATTCT
AAAGGAAATTTTGAAAATCTTAAGCAGAGGGTTCTTAAGACCATTTGCCAATTCTTATAATTCTCAACTG
CTCTTTCCTGATGTTGATCATTTATATAGGTATGTTTTCCTCAATACTTCGGGTCTTCGAGTTGAAGACC
TGTTTTAGAGCTAGAAATAGCAAGTTAAAATAAGGCTAGTCCGTTATCAACTTGAAAAAGTGGCACCGAG
TCGGTGCTTTTTTTGCGGCCGCGCATGCACTTGGCTTTCCACCGTTGGTATCGATTCTCTGGGACGATGA
GTCGAGCTCCAGCTTTTGTTCCCTTTAGTGAGGGTTAATTGCGCGCTTGGCGTAATCATGGTCATAGCTG
TTTCCTGTGTGAAATTGTTATCCGCTCACAATTCCACACAACATACGAGCCGGAAGCATAAAGTGTAAAG
CCTGGGGTGCCTAATGAGTGAGCTAACTCACATTAATTGCGTTGCGCTCACTGCCCGCTTTCCAGTCGGG
AAACCTGTCGTGCCAGCTGCATTAATGAATCGGCCAACGCGCGGGGAGAGGCGGTTTGCGTATTGGGCGC
TCTTCCGCTTCCTCGCTCACTGACTCGCTGCGCTCGGTCGTTCGGCTGCGGCGAGCGGTATCAGCTCACT
CAAAGGCGGTAATACGGTTATCCACAGAATCAGGGGATAACGCAGGAAAGAACATGTGAGCAAAAGGCCA
GCAAAAGGCCAGGAACCGTAAAAAGGCCGCGTTGCTGGCGTTTTTCCATAGGCTCCGCCCCCCTGACGAG
CATCACAAAAATCGACGCTCAAGTCAGAGGTGGCGAAACCCGACAGGACTATAAAGATACCAGGCGTTTC
CCCCTGGAAGCTCCCTCGTGCGCTCTCCTGTTCCGACCCTGCCGCTTACCGGATACCTGTCCGCCTTTCT
CCCTTCGGGAAGCGTGGCGCTTTCTCATAGCTCACGCTGTAGGTATCTCAGTTCGGTGTAGGTCGTTCGC
TCCAAGCTGGGCTGTGTGCACGAACCCCCCGTTCAGCCCGACCGCTGCGCCTTATCCGGTAACTATCGTC
TTGAGTCCAACCCGGTAAGACACGACTTATCGCCACTGGCAGCAGCCACTGGTAACAGGATTAGCAGAGC
GAGGTATGTAGGCGGTGCTACAGAGTTCTTGAAGTGGTGGCCTAACTACGGCTACACTAGAAGAACAGTA
TTTGGTATCTGCGCTCTGCTGAAGCCAGTTACCTTCGGAAAAAGAGTTGGTAGCTCTTGATCCGGCAAAC
AAACCACCGCTGGTAGCGGTGGTTTTTTTGTTTGCAAGCAGCAGATTACGCGCAGAAAAAAAGGATCTCA
AGAAGATCCTTTGATCTTTTCTACGGGGTCTGACGCTCAGTGGAACGAAAACTCACGTTAAGGGATTTTG
GTCATGAGATTATCAAAAAGGATCTTCACCTAGATCCTTTTAAATTAAAAATGAAGTTTTAAATCAATCT
AAAGTATATATGAGTAAACTTGGTCTGACAGTTACCAATGCTTAATCAGTGAGGCACCTATCTCAGCGAT
CTGTCTATTTCGTTCATCCATAGTTGCCTGACTCCCCGTCGTGTAGATAACTACGATACGGGAGGGCTTA
CCATCTGGCCCCAGTGCTGCAATGATACCGCGAGACCCACGCTCACCGGCTCCAGATTTATCAGCAATAA
ACCAGCCAGCCGGAAGGGCCGAGCGCAGAAGTGGTCCTGCAACTTTATCCGCCTCCATCCAGTCTATTAA
TTGTTGCCGGGAAGCTAGAGTAAGTAGTTCGCCAGTTAATAGTTTGCGCAACGTTGTTGCCATTGCTACA
GGCATCGTGGTGTCACGCTCGTCGTTTGGTATGGCTTCATTCAGCTCCGGTTCCCAACGATCAAGGCGAG
TTACATGATCCCCCATGTTGTGCAAAAAAGCGGTTAGCTCCTTCGGTCCTCCGATCGTTGTCAGAAGTAA
GTTGGCCGCAGTGTTATCACTCATGGTTATGGCAGCACTGCATAATTCTCTTACTGTCATGCCATCCGTA
AGATGCTTTTCTGTGACTGGTGAGTACTCAACCAAGTCATTCTGAGAATAGTGTATGCGGCGACCGAGTT
GCTCTTGCCCGGCGTCAATACGGGATAATACCGCGCCACATAGCAGAACTTTAAAAGTGCTCATCATTGG
AAAACGTTCTTCGGGGCGAAAACTCTCAAGGATCTTACCGCTGTTGAGATCCAGTTCGATGTAACCCACT
CGTGCACCCAACTGATCTTCAGCATCTTTTACTTTCACCAGCGTTTCTGGGTGAGCAAAAACAGGAAGGC
AAAATGCCGCAAAAAAGGGAATAAGGGCGACACGGAAATGTTGAATACTCATACTCTTCCTTTTTCAATA
TTATTGAAGCATTTATCAGGGTTATTGTCTCATGAGCGGATACATATTTGAATGTATTTAGAAAAATAAA
CAAATAGGGGTTCCGCGCACATTTCCCCGAAAAGTGCCACCTAAATTGTAAGCGTTAATATTTTGTTAAA
ATTCGCGTTAAATTTTTGTTAAATCAGCTCATTTTTTAACCAATAGGCCGAAATCGGCAAAATCCCTTAT
AAATCAAAAGAATAGACCGAGATAGGGT
[37 nt withheld, positions 2899-2935]
AAAGAACGTGGACTCCAACGTCAAAGG
[49 nt withheld, positions 2963-3011]
T
[91 nt withheld, positions 3013-3103]
G
[124 nt withheld, positions 3105-3228]
CCCATTCGCCATTCAGGCTGCGCAACTGTTGGGAAGGGCGATCGGTGCGGGCCTCTTCGCTATTACGCCA
GCTGGCGAAAGGGGGATGTGCTGCAAGGCGATTAAGTTGGGTAACGCCAGGGTTTTCCCAGTCACGACGT
TGTAAAACGACGGCCAGTGAGCGCGCGTAATACGACTCACTATAGGGCGAATTGGGTACCTCGACATGCC
CGCCGTGACCGTCGAGAACCCGCTGACGCTGCCCCGCGTATCCGCACCCGCCGACGCCGTCGCACGTCCC
GTGCTCACCGTGACCACCGCGCCCAGCGGTTTCGAGGGCGAGGGCTTCCCGGTGCGCCGCGCGTTCGCCG
GGATCAACTACCGCCACCTCGACCCGTTCATCATGATGGACCAGATGGGTGAGGTGGAGTACGCGCCCGG
GGAGCCCAAGGGCACGCCCTGGCACCCGCACCGCGGCTTCGAGACCGTGACCTACATCGTCGACAAGCTT
GGATTTATTTTGTTATGTTATATGTATTATATGTCAGACATAAAGAAAAGGAACACATCAAATGTGATAA
CAAAGACTAAACAAGTAATTTTATTACACCAAAACGACAAAACAGTAGGCAGAACAAACAACGCATAGCC
AAACATTGACGAATTGGATACCCTGCCGATTGTCAGACACTTTTGTTGATCAGTTTCTTGCGAATGGTCT
CGTCCAGCGGTGGAATCGCCTCGCGGGGAATCAGAAAAGTGGACAGATTGAACAGATCCAGAAACACCTT
GTACCGATCACTGAAACCAAAAAAAAACAAAGGGAGAACAGTTTGAGTTCATTGATCCCCGATATAATCA
CATCTGCGATGATCACCTGAGAGTGGAGCGCAGATATTGATATCCAGACGAGCCACCAGTGCCCAACTGT
TGGGATCCAATCATGCGTTGCACCATGATCACGTGATTGTCTGCGGCGGGAATAGAAAGTATTTGGTTAG
GAAAACCAGTCTTAAACATAAGATATATTTATAAAAGAGTATCAAAGAATGCAATACTTACATCTCCACT
TGGTTATTAACGAGTCGATGTCCATGAGCAGGGTGAGCAACTGGTGTGGTTGGCTGAACCTGGGTTCATC
CCTATAGAAGGTGATCATGATGGCTCCCTGAAGGGCACGATGGCTAAACCGGCGATCCCCACGACGCACC
AGTGCATCGTGCACTGCCGGATCAAAGATGGAGCGATACACCTCGCGTCGCTTCTCAATGTCCATGAGGC
GGTAGTTTTTCGCCTTCTCCACGGGCTCCTCCATGGCGCTCTGTACCTGCGCCTCCAGGAATCGATCGAC
GCTCTCCTGAAACTTGGCCCAGAAGTTGAAGCCACTCTCCTCCAGTCCGGGCGTCCTCTCCAGCCATCGC
TGCACTAGCTCCAGTAGCGAGGGATCTTTCTCCGAGTTGCGAATCGAGTTCCGCGCCTCCTCGTCGCTAA
AGACATCCGAGTACTTCTGGTTGTATCTCACCCGCTGCTCTGTCAGAACTCCCAGCTTGTTCTCGATCAA
ACGGAACTGCAGCGACTGAAAACCAGATGCGGGTGCCAGGTACTTGCGGAAGTCCATGAAGTCTAGCGGG
GTCATGGTCTCCAGAATGGGCACTTGGTCCACCAGGAGCTGTACAAAGGAAGTTATAAACGGATTTTGGT
AAGAGATTCAGAAAGCACTCACTTTTAGAATCAGAACCACTCGGTTCAGTCGCTTGACAATCTCCAGCGT
CTTGGTTTCATCGATGACCTCTGCATCCAACATGTCTCGTATGGAGTCGAACTCAAAGATGATCTGCTTG
AACCAAAGCTCGTAGGCTGTGGCGAAGGTACTTAAATGCCATTGAGTGTTGTCATCAAAGTTGTAAACCT
ACTCACCCTGGTGCGTGATGATGAACAGATGCTCATCGTGCACGGGTCGCTTGTCCTCCTCGGACAGCAT
ACACTGGGCATCCAGCAGTTTGTCCAGCATCAGATACTCTCCATAGATTTTGCCCACTTCCGTGGTTAAT
GGCACCGCCGAATCATCGTGATCGTTTCTGTATGGGTTTGAATTGAATCGCAGAACTGAAGATCGATTGG
CATTCCTGGACAGCACGTGCTGGTGCTCACCCGTTTCCTGCATAGGGACAGCTCATGGTGCACAGCTCAG
ATCAGATCGTGACTCCTCGAGCGGCGGATGCTGGCGAACTGATCTCCGCCAGCGGACCGGAGATGAGACC
CCAGCGAACCGATAACAGAGCGAGAGAGCTCCAGTTCCGACTGATTGCACAGTCGGTGATCTGGGCGATG
GGCACTGCCAGATAGGCTGGGAATTATCAATCACTTGAGGTGAAAGTGCGGCGCACACAAATCCAAGCTT
GATATCGAATTCCCTGCAG
